>Addgene plasmid #160637 | pDGB3 alpha1 P35S:BFP:T35S (GB3416) | addgene full sequence | sequence record 321961 | Addgene NGS Result
GGAGACTAGAGCCAAGCTGATCTCCTTTGCCCCGGAGATCACCATGGACGACTTTCTCTATCTCTACGAT
CTAGGAAGAAAGTTCGACGGAGAAGGTGACGATACCATGTTCACCACCGATAATGAGAAGATTAGCCTCT
TCAATTTCAGAAAGAATGCTGACCCACAGATGGTTAGAGAGGCCTACGCGGCAGGTCTGATCAAGACGAT
CTACCCGAGTAATAATCTCCAGGAGATCAAATACCTTCCCAAGAAGGTTAAAGATGCAGTCAAAAGATTC
AGGACTAACTGCATCAAGAACACAGAGAAAGATATATTTCTCAAGATCAGAAGTACTATTCCAGTATGGA
CGATTCAAGGCTTGCTTCATAAACCAAGGCAAGTAATAGAGATTGGAGTCTCTAAGAAAGTAGTTCCTAC
TGAATCAAAGGCCATGGAGTCAAAAATTCAGATCGAGGATCTAACAGAACTCGCCGTGAAGACTGGCGAA
CAGTTCATACAGAGTCTTTTACGACTCAATGACAAGAAGAAAATCTTCGTCAACATGGTGGAGCACGACA
CTCTCGTCTACTCCAAGAATATCAAAGATACAGTCTCAGAAGACCAAAGGGCTATTGAGACTTTTCAACA
AAGGGTAATATCGGGAAACCTCCTCGGATTCCATTGCCCAGCTATCTGTCACTTCATCAAAAGGACAGTA
GAAAAGGAAGGTGGCACCTACAAATGCCATCATTGCGATAAAGGAAAGGCTATCGTTCAAGATGCCCCTG
CCGACAGTGGTCCCAAAGATGGACCCCCACCCACGAGGAGCATCGTGGAAAAAGAAGACGTTCCAACCAC
GTCTTCAAAGCAAGTGGATTGATGTGATATCTCCACTGACGTAAGGGATGACGCACAATCCCACTATCCT
TCGCAAGACCCTTCCTCTATATAAGGAAGTTCATTTCATTTGGAGAGGACTCCGGTATTTTTACAACAAT
TACCACAACAAAACAAACAACAAACAACATTACAATTTACTATTCTAGTCGAAATGAGCGAGCTGATTAA
GGAGAACATGCACATGAAGCTGTACATGGAGGGCACCGTGGACAACCATCACTTCAAGTGCACATCCGAG
GGCGAAGGCAAGCCCTACGAGGGCACCCAGACCATGAGAATCAAGGTGGTCGAGGGCGGCCCTCTCCCCT
TCGCCTTCGACATCCTGGCTACTAGCTTCCTCTACGGCAGCAAGACCTTCATCAACCACACCCAGGGCAT
CCCCGACTTCTTCAAGCAGTCCTTCCCTGAGGGCTTCACATGGGAGAGAGTCACCACATACGAAGACGGG
GGCGTGCTGACCGCTACCCAGGACACCAGCCTCCAGGACGGCTGCCTCATCTACAACGTCAAGATCAGAG
GGGTGAACTTCACATCCAACGGCCCTGTGATGCAGAAGAAAACACTCGGCTGGGAGGCCTTCACCGAAAC
GCTGTACCCCGCTGACGGCGGCCTGGAAGGCAGAAACGACATGGCCCTGAAGCTCGTGGGCGGGAGCCAT
CTGATCGCAAACATCAAGACCACATATAGATCCAAGAAACCCGCTAAGAACCTCAAGATGCCTGGCGTCT
ACTATGTGGACTACAGACTGGAAAGAATCAAGGAGGCCAACAACGAAACCTACGTCGAGCAGCACGAGGT
GGCAGTGGCCAGATACTGCGACCTCCCTAGCAAACTGGGGCACAAGCTTAATTGAGCTTCGGCCATGCTA
GAGTCCGCAAAAATCACCAGTCTCTCTCTACAAATCTATCTCTCTCTATTTTTCTCCAGAATAATGTGTG
AGTAGTTCCCAGATAAGGGAATTAGGGTTCTTATAGGGTTTCGCTCATGTGTTGAGCATATAAGAAACCC
TTAGTATGTATTTGTATTTGTAAAATACTTCTATCAATAAAATTTCTAATTCCTAAAACCAAAATCCAGT
GACCTCGCTGTCATGAGACGAATTCTGACAGGATATATTGGCGGGTAAACCTAAGAGAAAAGAGCGTTTA
TTAGAATAATCGGATATTTAAAAGGGCGTGAAAAGGTTTATCCGTTCGTCCATTTGTATGTGCATGCCAA
CCACAGGGTTCCCCTCGGGATCAAAGTACTTTGATCCAACCCCTCCGCTGCTATAGTGCAGTCGGCTTCT
GACGTTCAGTGCAGCCGTCATCTGAAAACGACATGTCGCACAAGTCCTAAGTTACGCGACAGGCTGCCGC
CCTGCCCTTTTCCTGGCGTTTTCTTGTCGCGTGTTTTAGTCGCATAAAGTAGAATACTTGCGACTAGAAC
CGGAGACATTACGCCATGAACAAGAGCGCCGCCGCTGGCCTGCTGGGCTATGCCCGCGTCAGCACCGACG
ACCAGGACTTGACCAACCAACGGGCCGAACTGCACGCGGCCGGCTGCACCAAGCTGTTTTCCGAGAAGAT
CACCGGCACCAGGCGCGACCGCCCGGAGCTGGCCAGGATGCTTGACCACCTACGCCCTGGCGACGTTGTG
ACAGTGACCAGGCTAGACCGCCTGGCCCGCAGCACCCGCGACCTACTGGACATTGCCGAGCGCATCCAGG
AGGCCGGCGCGGGCCTGCGTAGCCTGGCAGAGCCGTGGGCCGACACCACCACGCCGGCCGGCCGCATGGT
GTTGACCGTGTTCGCCGGCATTGCCGAGTTCGAGCGTTCCCTAATCATCGACCGCACCCGGAGCGGGCGC
GAGGCCGCCAAGGCCCGAGGCGTGAAGTTTGGCCCCCGCCCTACCCTCACCCCGGCACAGATCGCGCACG
CCCGCGAGCTGATCGACCAGGAAGGCCGCACCGTGAAAGAGGCGGCTGCACTGCTTGGCGTGCATCGCTC
GACCCTGTACCGCGCACTTGAGCGCAGCGAGGAAGTGACGCCCACCGAGGCCAGGCGGCGCGGTGCCTTC
CGTGAGGACGCATTGACCGAGGCCGACGCCCTGGCGGCCGCCGAGAATGAACGCCAAGAGGAACAAGCAT
GAAACCGCACCAGGACGGCCAGGACGAACCGTTTTTCATTACCGAAGAGATCGAGGCGGAGATGATCGCG
GCCGGGTACGTGTTCGAGCCGCCCGCGCACCTCTCAACCGTGCGGCTGCATGAAATCCTGGCCGGTTTGT
CTGATGCCAAGCTGGCGGCCTGGCCGGCCAGCTTGGCCGCTGAAGAAACCGAGCGCCGCCGTCTAAAAAG
GTGATGTGTATTTGAGTAAAACAGCTTGCGTCATGCGGTCGCTGCGTATATGATGCGATGAGTAAATAAA
CAAATACGCAAGGGGAACGCATGAAGGTTATCGCTGTACTTAACCAGAAAGGCGGGTCAGGCAAGACGAC
CATCGCAACCCATCTAGCCCGCGCCCTGCAACTCGCCGGGGCCGATGTTCTGTTAGTCGATTCCGATCCC
CAGGGCAGTGCCCGCGATTGGGCGGCCGTGCGGGAAGATCAACCGCTAACCGTTGTCGGCATCGACCGCC
CGACGATTGACCGCGACGTGAAGGCCATCGGCCGGCGCGACTTCGTAGTGATCGACGGAGCGCCCCAGGC
GGCGGACTTGGCTGTGTCCGCGATCAAGGCAGCCGACTTCGTGCTGATTCCGGTGCAGCCAAGCCCTTAC
GACATATGGGCCACCGCCGACCTGGTGGAGCTGGTTAAGCAGCGCATTGAGGTCACGGATGGAAGGCTAC
AAGCGGCCTTTGTCGTGTCGCGGGCGATCAAAGGCACGCGCATCGGCGGTGAGGTTGCCGAGGCGCTGGC
CGGGTACGAGCTGCCCATTCTTGAGTCCCGTATCACGCAGCGCGTGAGCTACCCAGGCACTGCCGCCGCC
GGCACAACCGTTCTTGAATCAGAACCCGAGGGCGACGCTGCCCGCGAGGTCCAGGCGCTGGCCGCTGAAA
TTAAATCAAAACTCATTTGAGTTAATGAGGTAAAGAGAAAATGAGCAAAAGCACAAACACGCTAAGTGCC
GGCCGTCCGAGCGCACGCAGCAGCAAGGCTGCAACGTTGGCCAGCCTGGCAGACACGCCAGCCATGAAGC
GGGTCAACTTTCAGTTGCCGGCGGAGGATCACACCAAGCTGAAGATGTACGCGGTACGCCAAGGCAAGAC
CATTACCGAGCTGCTATCTGAATACATCGCGCAGCTACCAGAGTAAATGAGCAAATGAATAAATGAGTAG
ATGAATTTTAGCGGCTAAAGGAGGCGGCATGGAAAATCAAGAACAACCAGGCACCGACGCCGTGGAATGC
CCCATGTGTGGAGGAACGGGCGGTTGGCCAGGCGTAAGCGGCTGGGTTGCCTGCCGGCCCTGCAATGGCA
CTGGAACCCCCAAGCCCGAGGAATCGGCGTGAGCGGTCGCAAACCATCCGGCCCGGTACAAATCGGCGCG
GCGCTGGGTGATGACCTGGTGGAGAAGTTGAAGGCCGCGCAGGCCGCCCAGCGGCAACGCATCGAGGCAG
AAGCACGCCCCGGTGAATCGTGGCAAGCGGCCGCTGATCGAATCCGCAAAGAATCCCGGCAACCGCCGGC
AGCCGGTGCGCCGTCGATTAGGAAGCCGCCCAAGGGCGACGAGCAACCAGATTTTTTCGTTCCGATGCTC
TATGACGTGGGCACCCGCGATAGTCGCAGCATCATGGACGTGGCCGTTTTCCGTCTGTCGAAGCGTGACC
GACGAGCTGGCGAGGTGATCCGCTACGAGCTTCCAGACGGGCACGTAGAGGTTTCCGCAGGGCCGGCCGG
CATGGCCAGTGTGTGGGATTACGACCTGGTACTGATGGCGGTTTCCCATCTAACCGAATCCATGAACCGA
TACCGGGAAGGGAAGGGAGACAAGCCCGGCCGCGTGTTCCGTCCACACGTTGCGGACGTACTCAAGTTCT
GCCGGCGAGCCGATGGCGGAAAGCAGAAAGACGACCTGGTAGAAACCTGCATTCGGTTAAACACCACGCA
CGTTGCCATGCAGCGTACGAAGAAGGCCAAGAACGGCCGCCTGGTGACGGTATCCGAGGGTGAAGCCTTG
ATTAGCCGCTACAAGATCGTAAAGAGCGAAACCGGGCGGCCGGAGTACATCGAGATCGAGCTAGCTGATT
GGATGTACCGCGAGATCACAGAAGGCAAGAACCCGGACGTGCTGACGGTTCACCCCGATTACTTTTTGAT
CGATCCCGGCATCGGCCGTTTTCTCTACCGCCTGGCACGCCGCGCCGCAGGCAAGGCAGAAGCCAGATGG
TTGTTCAAGACGATCTACGAACGCAGTGGCAGCGCCGGAGAGTTCAAGAAGTTCTGTTTCACCGTGCGCA
AGCTGATCGGGTCAAATGACCTGCCGGAGTACGATTTGAAGGAGGAGGCGGGGCAGGCTGGCCCGATCCT
AGTCATGCGCTACCGCAACCTGATCGAGGGCGAAGCATCCGCCGGTTCCTAATGTACGGAGCAGATGCTA
GGGCAAATTGCCCTAGCAGGGGAAAAAGGTCGAAAAGGACTCTTTCCTGTGGATAGCACGTACATTGGGA
ACCCAAAGCCGTACATTGGGAACCGGAACCCGTACATTGGGAACCCAAAGCCGTACATTGGGAACCGGTC
ACACATGTAAGTGACTGATATAAAAGAGAAAAAAGGCGATTTTTCCGCCTAAAACTCTTTAAAACTTATT
AAAACTCTTAAAACCCGCCTGGCCTGTGCATAACTGTCTGGCCAGCGCACAGCCGAAGAGCTGCAAAAAG
CGCCTACCCTTCGGTCGCTGCGCTCCCTACGCCCCGCCGCTTCGCGTCGGCCTATCGCGGCCGCTGGCCG
CTCAAAAATGGCTGGCCTACGGCCAGGCAATCTACCAGGGCGCGGACAAGCCGCGCCGTCGCCACTCGAC
CGCCGGCGCCCACATCAAGGCACCCTGCCTCGCGCGTTTCGGTGATGACGGTGAAAACCTCTGACACATG
CAGCTCCCGGTGACGGTCACAGCTTGTCTGTAAGCGGATGCCGGGAGCAGACAAGCCCGTCAGGGCGCGT
CAGCGGGTGTTGGCGGGTGTCGGGGCGCAGCCATGACCCAGTCACGTAGCGATAGCGGAGTGTATACTGG
CTTAACTATGCGGCATCAGAGCAGATTGTACTGAGAGTGCACCATATGCGGTGTGAAATACCGCACAGAT
GCGTAAGGAGAAAATACCGCATCAGGCGCTCTTCCGCTTCCTCGCTCACTGACTCGCTGCGCTCGGTCGT
TCGGCTGCGGCGAGCGGTATCAGCTCACTCAAAGGCGGTAATACGGTTATCCACAGAATCAGGGGATAAC
GCAGGAAAGAACATGTGAGCAAAAGGCCAGCAAAAGGCCAGGAACCGTAAAAAGGCCGCGTTGCTGGCGT
TTTTCCATAGGCTCCGCCCCCCTGACGAGCATCACAAAAATCGACGCTCAAGTCAGAGGTGGCGAAACCC
GACAGGACTATAAAGATACCAGGCGTTTCCCCCTGGAAGCTCCCTCGTGCGCTCTCCTGTTCCGACCCTG
CCGCTTACCGGATACCTGTCCGCCTTTCTCCCTTCGGGAAGCGTGGCGCTTTCTCATAGCTCACGCTGTA
GGTATCTCAGTTCGGTGTAGGTCGTTCGCTCCAAGCTGGGCTGTGTGCACGAACCCCCCGTTCAGCCCGA
CCGCTGCGCCTTATCCGGTAACTATCGTCTTGAGTCCAACCCGGTAAGACACGACTTATCGCCACTGGCA
GCAGCCACTGGTAACAGGATTAGCAGAGCGAGGTATGTAGGCGGTGCTACAGAGTTCTTGAAGTGGTGGC
CTAACTACGGCTACACTAGAAGGACAGTATTTGGTATCTGCGCTCTGCTGAAGCCAGTTACCTTCGGAAA
AAGAGTTGGTAGCTCTTGATCCGGCAAACAAACCACCGCTGGTAGCGGTGGTTTTTTTGTTTGCAAGCAG
CAGATTACGCGCAGAAAAAAAGGATCTCAAGAAGATCCTTTGATCTTTTCTACGGGGTCTGACGCTCAGT
GGAACGAAAACTCACGTTAAGGGATTTTGGTCATGCATTCTAGGTGATTAGAAAAACTCATCGAGCATCA
AATGAAACTGCAATTTATTCATATCAGGATTATCAATACCATATTTTTGAAAAAGCCGTTTCTGTAATGA
AGGAGAAAACTCACCGAGGCAGTTCCATAGGATGGCAAGATCCTGGTATCGGTCTGCGATTCCGACTCGT
CCAACATCAATACAACCTATTAATTTCCCCTCGTCAAAAATAAGGTTATCAAGTGAGAAATCACCATGAG
TGACGACTGAATCCGGTGAGAATGGCAAAAGTTTATGCATTTCTTTCCAGACTTGTTCAACAGGCCAGCC
ATTACGCTCGTCATCAAAATCACTCGCATCAACCAAACCGTTATTCATTCGTGATTGCGCCTGAGCGAGT
CGAAATACGCGATCGCTGTTAAAAGGACAATTACAAACAGGAATCGAATGCAACCGGCGCAGGAACACTG
CCAGCGCATCAACAATATTTTCACCTGAATCAGGATATTCTTCTAATACCTGGAATGCTGTTTTCCCTGG
GATCGCAGTGGTGAGTAACCATGCATCATCAGGAGTACGGATAAAATGCTTGATGGTCGGAAGAGGCATA
AATTCCGTCAGCCAGTTTAGTCTGACCATCTCATCTGTAACATCATTGGCAACGCTACCTTTGCCATGTT
TCAGAAACAACTCTGGCGCATCGGGCTTCCCATACAATCGGTAGATTGTCGCACCTGATTGCCCGACATT
ATCGCGAGCCCATTTATACCCATATAAATCAGCATCCATGTTGGAATTTAATCGCGGCCTTGAGCAAGAC
GTTTCCCGTTGAATATGGCTCATAACAGAACTTATTATTTCCTTCCTCTTTTCTACAGTATTTAAAGATA
CCCCAAGAAGCTAATTATAACAAGACGAACTCCAATTCACTGTTCCTTGCATTCTAAAACCTTAAATACC
AGAAAACAGCTTTTTCAAAGTTGTTTTCAAAGTTGGCGTATAACATAGTATCGACGGAGCCGATTTTGAA
ACCGCGGTGATCACAGGCAGCAACGCTCTGTCATCGTTACAATCAACATGCTACCCTCCGCGAGATCATC
CGTGTTTCAAACCCGGCAGCTTAGTTGCCGTTCTTCCGAATAGCATCGGTAACATGAGCAAAGTCTGCCG
CCTTACAACGGCTCTCCCGCTGACGCCGTCCCGGACTGATGGGCTGCCTGTATCGAGTGGTGATTTTGTG
CCGAGCTGCCGGTCGGGGAGCTGTTGGCTGGCTGGTGGCAGGATATATTGTGGTGTAAACATAACGAATT
CGTCTCA
Features (pLannotate 1.2.2; 15 found; start..end, strand, type, name):
    616..960     +  promoter       CaMV 35S promoter: strong constitutive promoter from cauliflower mosaic virus
    913..959     +  promoter       minimal CaMV 35S promoter: minimal 35S promoter from cauliflower mosaic virus
    992..1017    +  misc_feature   TMV Ω (fragment): translational enhancer from the tobacco mosaic virus 5'-leader sequence (Gallie et al., 1988)
   1034..1732    +  CDS            TagBFP: TagBFP is a basic (constitutively fluorescent) blue fluorescent protein published in 2008, derived from Entacmaea quadricolor. It is reported to be a very rapidly-maturing monomer with very low acid sensitivity.
   1801..1960    +  polyA_signal   CaMV poly(A) signal (fragment): cauliflower mosaic virus polyadenylation signal
   1986..2010    +  misc_feature   RB T-DNA repeat: right border repeat from nopaline C58 T-DNA
   2350..2751    +  CDS            Y4CG_SINFN (fragment): Protein inferred from homology: Swiss-Prot protein existence level 3. From Sinorhizobium fredii (strain NBRC 101917 / NGR234).
   3311..3940    +  CDS            pVS1 StaA: stability protein from the Pseudomonas plasmid pVS1 (Heeb et al., 2000)
   4369..5442    +  CDS            pVS1 RepA: replication protein from the Pseudomonas plasmid pVS1 (Heeb et al., 2000)
   5508..5702    +  rep_origin     pVS1 oriV: origin of replication for the Pseudomonas plasmid pVS1 (Heeb et al., 2000)
   5905..5944    +  CDS            rop (fragment): Rop protein, which maintains plasmids at low copy number; rop
   6046..6186    +  misc_feature   bom: basis of mobility region from pBR322
   6372..6960    -  rep_origin     ori: high-copy-number ColE1/pMB1/pBR322/pUC origin of replication
   7048..7863    -  CDS            KanR: aminoglycoside phosphotransferase; aph(3')-Ia; confers resistance to kanamycin in bacteria or G418 (Geneticin®) in eukaryotes
   8296..8320    +  misc_feature   LB T-DNA repeat: left border repeat from nopaline C58 T-DNA
