[The description below was written by a language model from this plasmid's Addgene catalogue record and pLannotate feature annotations shown in this document.]
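Description:
pDGB3 alpha1 P35S:BFP:T35S (GB3416) is a GoldenBraid-compatible plant binary vector carrying a single transcriptional unit for constitutive expression of a blue fluorescent protein. The backbone belongs to the pDGB3 alpha series, derived from pCambia1302; the plasmid name says alpha1 whereas the backbone field lists pDGB3_alpha2, a discrepancy the record does not resolve. The 8.3 kb sequence has the typical pCambia-type architecture. A ColE1/pMB1-family origin gives high-copy replication in E. coli, accompanied by the pBR322 bom site and a remnant of rop. The pVS1 oriV with its RepA replication and StaA stability genes allows maintenance in Agrobacterium. A bacterial KanR gene (aph(3')-Ia) provides kanamycin selection. This marker lies outside the T-DNA, and no plant selectable marker is annotated between the borders.

The payload lies between the nopaline-type left and right T-DNA border repeats, so it can be transferred into plant cells by Agrobacterium. It consists of the CaMV 35S promoter, a fragment of the TMV Ω translational enhancer leader, the TagBFP coding sequence (a fast-maturing monomeric blue protein derived from Entacmaea quadricolor), and the CaMV 35S polyadenylation signal. The insert is listed as synthetic and about 1.96 kb, with internal BsaI and BsmBI sites removed to suit type IIS assembly. The unit was assembled through BsaI sites that were destroyed during cloning, and it can be released with BsmBI for combination with other transcriptional units into higher-order GoldenBraid constructs. It serves as a constitutive blue fluorescent reporter module in plant synthetic biology, either used alone or as a building block for multigene constructs.
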