Addgene plasmid #160637: pDGB3 alpha1 P35S:BFP:T35S (GB3416)
Purpose: TU for the constitutive expression of Blue Fluorescent Protein
Depositing lab: Diego Orzaez. Depositing organization: Agencia Estatal Consejo Superior de Investigaciones Científicas, M.P.
Backbone
  Vector backbone: pDGB3_alpha2
  Backbone manufacturer: self-made; derived from pCambia1302 generated at the Cambia Institute
  Vector type: Plant Expression, Synthetic Biology
Growth in bacteria
  Bacterial resistance: Kanamycin, 50 μg/mL
  Growth temperature: 37°C
  Growth strain: DH5alpha
  Copy number: High Copy
Gene/Insert
  Gene/Insert name: BFP
  Species: Synthetic
  Insert size (bp): 1960
  Mutation: BsaI and BsmBI sites removed
  Promoter: 35S
  Cloning method: Restriction Enzyme; 5′ cloning site BsaI (destroyed during cloning); 3′ cloning site BsaI (destroyed during cloning)
  Sequencing primers: 5′ GGTGGCAGGATATATTGTGG
Terms and licenses: Academic/Nonprofit Terms; Industry Terms: Not Available to Industry
Depositor comments: Compatible with GoldenBraid; insert can be released with BsmBI
How to cite: pDGB3 alpha1 P35S:BFP:T35S (GB3416) was a gift from Diego Orzaez (Addgene plasmid # 160637 ; http://n2t.net/addgene:160637 ; RRID:Addgene_160637)
